Addgene plasmid #25045: pDEST53-LRRK2-G2019S
Depositing lab: Mark Cookson. Depositing organization: National Institute on Aging (NIA). Publication: Kinase activity is required for the toxic effects of mutant LRRK2/dardarin. Greggio E, Jain S, Kingsbury A, Bandopadhyay R, Lewis P, Kaganovich A, van der Brug MP, Beilina A, Blackinton J, Thomas KJ, Ahmad R, Miller DW, Kesavapany S, Singleton A, Lees A, Harvey RJ, Harvey K, Cookson MR. Neurobiol Dis. 2006 Aug . 23(2):329-41. 10.1016/j.nbd.2006.04.001 PubMed 16750377.
Backbone
  Vector backbone: pcDNA-DEST53
  Backbone manufacturer: Invitrogen
  Backbone size w/o insert (bp): 7767
  Vector type: Mammalian Expression
Growth in bacteria
  Bacterial resistance: Ampicillin, 100 μg/mL
  Growth temperature: 37°C
  Growth strain: DH5alpha
  Copy number: High Copy
Gene/Insert
  Gene/Insert name: LRRK2
  Species: H. sapiens (human)
  Insert size (bp): 7584
  Mutation: Glycine 2019 mutated to Serine
  Entrez Gene: LRRK2 (a.k.a. AURA17, DARDARIN, PARK8, RIPK7, ROCO2)
  Tag / fusion protein: GFP (N terminal on insert)
  Cloning method: Gateway Cloning; 5′ cloning site attR1 (not destroyed); 3′ cloning site attR2 (not destroyed)
  Sequencing primers: 5′ CMV-F, GFP-F; 3′ BGH-rev
Terms and licenses: Academic/Nonprofit Terms; Industry Terms: Not Available to Industry
How to cite: pDEST53-LRRK2-G2019S was a gift from Mark Cookson (Addgene plasmid # 25045 ; http://n2t.net/addgene:25045 ; RRID:Addgene_25045)
