[The description below was written by a language model from this plasmid's Addgene catalogue record and pLannotate feature annotations shown in this document.]
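Description:
pDEST53-LRRK2-G2019S is a mammalian expression plasmid built by Gateway recombination into the Invitrogen pcDNA-DEST53 destination vector. It encodes full-length human LRRK2 (also known as dardarin or PARK8) with glycine 2019 changed to serine, fused at its N terminus to GFP. The sequenced plasmid is about 13.7 kb, of which the LRRK2 insert accounts for roughly 7.6 kb. It is propagated in E. coli through a high-copy ColE1/pUC-type origin with ampicillin selection from the bla gene. An f1 origin is also present.

Expression is driven by the human CMV immediate-early enhancer and promoter. A T7 promoter lies just downstream of these, ahead of the Cycle 3 GFP coding sequence. The GFP reading frame is followed by an attB1 site, then the LRRK2 open reading frame, an attB2 site and the bovine growth hormone polyadenylation signal. The catalogue entry lists the cloning sites as attR1 and attR2, but the annotated sequence shows attB1 and attB2, as expected for an expression clone produced by an LR reaction. A separate cassette places a neomycin phosphotransferase gene under the SV40 early promoter with an SV40 poly(A) signal, which allows G418 selection of stably transfected mammalian cells. Short annotated fragments such as lac regulatory elements, ble, bom and an HIV-1 LTR match appear to be backbone remnants or incidental hits rather than functional parts.

The construct expresses fluorescently tagged mutant LRRK2 in cultured mammalian cells. The associated publication examined whether kinase activity is required for the toxic effects of mutant LRRK2, so the plasmid suits studies of the protein's localisation, kinase function and cellular toxicity.
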