Features (pLannotate 1.2.2; 23 found; start..end, strand, type, name):
     66..90      -  protein_bind   attB2: mutant version of attB; recombination site for the Gateway® BP reaction BP Clonase™
    128..352     +  polyA_signal   bGH poly(A) signal: bovine growth hormone polyadenylation signal
    356..377     +  promoter       SV40 promoter (fragment): SV40 enhancer and early promoter
    398..826     +  rep_origin     f1 ori (sequence partly withheld): f1 bacteriophage origin of replication; arrow indicates direction of (+) strand synthesis
    840..1169    +  promoter       SV40 promoter: SV40 enhancer and early promoter
   1236..2027    +  CDS            neo: KKA2_KLEPN - Also known as kan, nptII. Experimental evidence at protein level: Swiss-Prot protein existence level 1. Resistance to kanamycin, neomycin, paromomycin, ribostamycin, butirosin and gentamicin B. From Klebsiella pneumoniae.
   2051..2209    +  CDS            ble (fragment): BLE_KLEPN - Experimental evidence at protein level: Swiss-Prot protein existence level 1. Binding protein with a strong affinity to the bleomycin family of antibiotics. Binds to CL990; an antimitotic-antibiotic compound. From Klebsiella pneumoniae.
   2204..2325    +  polyA_signal   SV40 poly(A) signal: SV40 polyadenylation signal
   2396..2418    -  protein_bind   lac operator (fragment): The lac repressor binds to the lac operator to inhibit transcription in E. coli. This inhibition can be relieved by adding lactose or isopropyl-β-D-thiogalactopyranoside (IPTG). lac repressor encoded by lacI
   2422..2452    -  promoter       lac promoter: promoter for the E. coli lac operon
   2467..2488    -  protein_bind   CAP binding site: CAP binding activates transcription in the presence of cAMP. E. coli catabolite activator protein
   2501..2593    -  CDS            lacI (fragment): lac repressor; lacI; The lac repressor binds to the lac operator to inhibit transcription in E. coli. This inhibition can be relieved by adding lactose or isopropyl-β-D-thiogalactopyranoside (IPTG).
   2776..3364    -  rep_origin     ori: high-copy-number ColE1/pMB1/pBR322/pUC origin of replication
   3535..4395    -  CDS            AmpR: β-lactamase; bla; confers resistance to ampicillin, carbenicillin, and related antibiotics
   4396..4500    -  promoter       AmpR promoter: bla
   4559..4611    -  misc_feature   bom (fragment): basis of mobility region from pBR322
   4766..5145    +  enhancer       CMV enhancer: human cytomegalovirus immediate early enhancer
   5146..5349    +  promoter       CMV promoter: human cytomegalovirus (CMV) immediate early promoter
   5345..5378    +  LTR            5' LTR (truncated) (fragment): truncated 5' long terminal repeat (LTR) from HIV-1
   5394..5412    +  promoter       T7 promoter: promoter for bacteriophage T7 RNA polymerase
   5436..6152    +  CDS            Cycle 3 GFP: Cycle 3 GFP (Crameri et al., 1996) mammalian codon-optimized
   6174..6198    +  protein_bind   attB1: mutant version of attB; recombination site for the Gateway® BP reaction BP Clonase™
   6213..44      +  CDS            LRRK2 (across the origin): LRRK2_HUMAN - Also known as PARK8. Experimental evidence at protein level: Swiss-Prot protein existence level 1. Serine/threonine-protein kinase which phosphorylates a broad range of proteins involved in multiple processes such as neuronal plasticity, autophagy, and vesicle trafficking (PubMed:20949042, PubMed:22012985, PubMed:26824392, PubMed:29125462, PubMed:28720718, PubMed:29127255, PubMed:30398148, PubMed:29212815, PubMed:30635421, PubMed:21850687, PubMed:23395371, PubMed:17114044, PubMed:24687852, PubMed:26014385, PubMed:25201882). Is a key regulator of RAB GTPases by regulating the GTP/
>Addgene plasmid #25045 | pDEST53-LRRK2-G2019S | addgene full sequence | sequence record 372905 | Addgene NGS Result
TGAGAAAAGAATTAGCTGAAAAAATGAGACGAACATCTGTTGAGTAAGAGAGAAGGGCGAATTCGACCCA
GCTTTCTTGTACAAAGTGGTGATAATTAATTAAGATAAACCCGCTGATCAGCCTCGACTGTGCCTTCTAG
TTGCCAGCCATCTGTTGTTTGCCCCTCCCCCGTGCCTTCCTTGACCCTGGAAGGTGCCACTCCCACTGTC
CTTTCCTAATAAAATGAGGAAATTGCATCGCATTGTCTGAGTAGGTGTCATTCTATTCTGGGGGGTGGGG
TGGGGCAGGACAGCAAGGGGGAGGATTGGGAAGACAATAGCAGGCATGCTGGGGATGCGGTGGGCTCTAT
GGCTTCTGAGGCGGAAAGAACCAGCTGGGGCTCTAGGGGGTATCCCC
[124 nt withheld, positions 398-521]
C
[91 nt withheld, positions 523-613]
A
[49 nt withheld, positions 615-663]
CCTTTGACGTTGGAGTCCACGTTCTTT
[37 nt withheld, positions 691-727]
ACCCTATCTCGGTCTATTCTTTTGATTTATAAGGGATTTTGCCGATTTCGGCCTATTGGTTAAAAAATGA
GCTGATTTAACAAAAATTTAACGCGAATTAATTCTGTGGAATGTGTGTCAGTTAGGGTGTGGAAAGTCCC
CAGGCTCCCCAGCAGGCAGAAGTATGCAAAGCATGCATCTCAATTAGTCAGCAACCAGGTGTGGAAAGTC
CCCAGGCTCCCCAGCAGGCAGAAGTATGCAAAGCATGCATCTCAATTAGTCAGCAACCATAGTCCCGCCC
CTAACTCCGCCCATCCCGCCCCTAACTCCGCCCAGTTCCGCCCATTCTCCGCCCCATGGCTGACTAATTT
TTTTTATTTATGCAGAGGCCGAGGCCGCCTCTGCCTCTGAGCTATTCCAGAAGTAGTGAGGAGGCTTTTT
TGGAGGCCTAGGCTTTTGCAAAAAGCTCCCGGGAGCTTGTATATCCATTTTCGGATCTGATCAAGAGACA
GGATGAGGATCGTTTCGCATGATTGAACAAGATGGATTGCACGCAGGTTCTCCGGCCGCTTGGGTGGAGA
GGCTATTCGGCTATGACTGGGCACAACAGACAATCGGCTGCTCTGATGCCGCCGTGTTCCGGCTGTCAGC
GCAGGGGCGCCCGGTTCTTTTTGTCAAGACCGACCTGTCCGGTGCCCTGAATGAACTGCAGGACGAGGCA
GCGCGGCTATCGTGGCTGGCCACGACGGGCGTTCCTTGCGCAGCTGTGCTCGACGTTGTCACTGAAGCGG
GAAGGGACTGGCTGCTATTGGGCGAAGTGCCGGGGCAGGATCTCCTGTCATCTCACCTTGCTCCTGCCGA
GAAAGTATCCATCATGGCTGATGCAATGCGGCGGCTGCATACGCTTGATCCGGCTACCTGCCCATTCGAC
CACCAAGCGAAACATCGCATCGAGCGAGCACGTACTCGGATGGAAGCCGGTCTTGTCGATCAGGATGATC
TGGACGAAGAGCATCAGGGGCTCGCGCCAGCCGAACTGTTCGCCAGGCTCAAGGCGCGCATGCCCGACGG
CGAGGATCTCGTCGTGACCCATGGCGATGCCTGCTTGCCGAATATCATGGTGGAAAATGGCCGCTTTTCT
GGATTCATCGACTGTGGCCGGCTGGGTGTGGCGGACCGCTATCAGGACATAGCGTTGGCTACCCGTGATA
TTGCTGAAGAGCTTGGCGGCGAATGGGCTGACCGCTTCCTCGTGCTTTACGGTATCGCCGCTCCCGATTC
GCAGCGCATCGCCTTCTATCGCCTTCTTGACGAGTTCTTCTGAGCGGGACTCTGGGGTTCGAAATGACCG
ACCAAGCGACGCCCAACCTGCCATCACGAGATTTCGATTCCACCGCCGCCTTCTATGAAAGGTTGGGCTT
CGGAATCGTTTTCCGGGACGCCGGCTGGATGATCCTCCAGCGCGGGGATCTCATGCTGGAGTTCTTCGCC
CACCCCAACTTGTTTATTGCAGCTTATAATGGTTACAAATAAAGCAATAGCATCACAAATTTCACAAATA
AAGCATTTTTTTCACTGCATTCTAGTTGTGGTTTGTCCAAACTCATCAATGTATCTTATCATGTCTGTAT
ACCGTCGACCTCTAGCTAGAGCTTGGCGTAATCATGGTCATAGCTGTTTCCTGTGTGAAATTGTTATCCG
CTCACAATTCCACACAACATACGAGCCGGAAGCATAAAGTGTAAAGCCTGGGGTGCCTAATGAGTGAGCT
AACTCACATTAATTGCGTTGCGCTCACTGCCCGCTTTCCAGTCGGGAAACCTGTCGTGCCAGCTGCATTA
ATGAATCGGCCAACGCGCGGGGAGAGGCGGTTTGCGTATTGGGCGCTCTTCCGCTTCCTCGCTCACTGAC
TCGCTGCGCTCGGTCGTTCGGCTGCGGCGAGCGGTATCAGCTCACTCAAAGGCGGTAATACGGTTATCCA
CAGAATCAGGGGATAACGCAGGAAAGAACATGTGAGCAAAAGGCCAGCAAAAGGCCAGGAACCGTAAAAA
GGCCGCGTTGCTGGCGTTTTTCCATAGGCTCCGCCCCCCTGACGAGCATCACAAAAATCGACGCTCAAGT
CAGAGGTGGCGAAACCCGACAGGACTATAAAGATACCAGGCGTTTCCCCCTGGAAGCTCCCTCGTGCGCT
CTCCTGTTCCGACCCTGCCGCTTACCGGATACCTGTCCGCCTTTCTCCCTTCGGGAAGCGTGGCGCTTTC
TCATAGCTCACGCTGTAGGTATCTCAGTTCGGTGTAGGTCGTTCGCTCCAAGCTGGGCTGTGTGCACGAA
CCCCCCGTTCAGCCCGACCGCTGCGCCTTATCCGGTAACTATCGTCTTGAGTCCAACCCGGTAAGACACG
ACTTATCGCCACTGGCAGCAGCCACTGGTAACAGGATTAGCAGAGCGAGGTATGTAGGCGGTGCTACAGA
GTTCTTGAAGTGGTGGCCTAACTACGGCTACACTAGAAGAACAGTATTTGGTATCTGCGCTCTGCTGAAG
CCAGTTACCTTCGGAAAAAGAGTTGGTAGCTCTTGATCCGGCAAACAAACCACCGCTGGTAGCGGTGGTT
TTTTTGTTTGCAAGCAGCAGATTACGCGCAGAAAAAAAGGATCTCAAGAAGATCCTTTGATCTTTTCTAC
GGGGTCTGACGCTCAGTGGAACGAAAACTCACGTTAAGGGATTTTGGTCATGAGATTATCAAAAAGGATC
TTCACCTAGATCCTTTTAAATTAAAAATGAAGTTTTAAATCAATCTAAAGTATATATGAGTAAACTTGGT
CTGACAGTTACCAATGCTTAATCAGTGAGGCACCTATCTCAGCGATCTGTCTATTTCGTTCATCCATAGT
TGCCTGACTCCCCGTCGTGTAGATAACTACGATACGGGAGGGCTTACCATCTGGCCCCAGTGCTGCAATG
ATACCGCGAGACCCACGCTCACCGGCTCCAGATTTATCAGCAATAAACCAGCCAGCCGGAAGGGCCGAGC
GCAGAAGTGGTCCTGCAACTTTATCCGCCTCCATCCAGTCTATTAATTGTTGCCGGGAAGCTAGAGTAAG
TAGTTCGCCAGTTAATAGTTTGCGCAACGTTGTTGCCATTGCTACAGGCATCGTGGTGTCACGCTCGTCG
TTTGGTATGGCTTCATTCAGCTCCGGTTCCCAACGATCAAGGCGAGTTACATGATCCCCCATGTTGTGCA
AAAAAGCGGTTAGCTCCTTCGGTCCTCCGATCGTTGTCAGAAGTAAGTTGGCCGCAGTGTTATCACTCAT
GGTTATGGCAGCACTGCATAATTCTCTTACTGTCATGCCATCCGTAAGATGCTTTTCTGTGACTGGTGAG
TACTCAACCAAGTCATTCTGAGAATAGTGTATGCGGCGACCGAGTTGCTCTTGCCCGGCGTCAATACGGG
ATAATACCGCGCCACATAGCAGAACTTTAAAAGTGCTCATCATTGGAAAACGTTCTTCGGGGCGAAAACT
CTCAAGGATCTTACCGCTGTTGAGATCCAGTTCGATGTAACCCACTCGTGCACCCAACTGATCTTCAGCA
TCTTTTACTTTCACCAGCGTTTCTGGGTGAGCAAAAACAGGAAGGCAAAATGCCGCAAAAAAGGGAATAA
GGGCGACACGGAAATGTTGAATACTCATACTCTTCCTTTTTCAATATTATTGAAGCATTTATCAGGGTTA
TTGTCTCATGAGCGGATACATATTTGAATGTATTTAGAAAAATAAACAAATAGGGGTTCCGCGCACATTT
CCCCGAAAAGTGCCACCTGACGTCGACGGATCGGGAGATCTCCCGATCCCCTATGGTGCACTCTCAGTAC
AATCTGCTCTGATGCCGCATAGTTAAGCCAGTATCTGCTCCCTGCTTGTGTGTTGGAGGTCGCTGAGTAG
TGCGCGAGCAAAATTTAAGCTACAACAAGGCAAGGCTTGACCGACAATTGCATGAAGAATCTGCTTAGGG
TTAGGCGTTTTGCGCTGCTTCGCGATGTACGGGCCAGATATACGCGTTGACATTGATTATTGACTAGTTA
TTAATAGTAATCAATTACGGGGTCATTAGTTCATAGCCCATATATGGAGTTCCGCGTTACATAACTTACG
GTAAATGGCCCGCCTGGCTGACCGCCCAACGACCCCCGCCCATTGACGTCAATAATGACGTATGTTCCCA
TAGTAACGCCAATAGGGACTTTCCATTGACGTCAATGGGTGGAGTATTTACGGTAAACTGCCCACTTGGC
AGTACATCAAGTGTATCATATGCCAAGTACGCCCCCTATTGACGTCAATGACGGTAAATGGCCCGCCTGG
CATTATGCCCAGTACATGACCTTATGGGACTTTCCTACTTGGCAGTACATCTACGTATTAGTCATCGCTA
TTACCATGGTGATGCGGTTTTGGCAGTACATCAATGGGCGTGGATAGCGGTTTGACTCACGGGGATTTCC
AAGTCTCCACCCCATTGACGTCAATGGGAGTTTGTTTTGGCACCAAAATCAACGGGACTTTCCAAAATGT
CGTAACAACTCCGCCCCATTGACGCAAATGGGCGGTAGGCGTGTACGGTGGGAGGTCTATATAAGCAGAG
CTCTCTGGCTAACTAGAGAACCCACTGCTTACTGGCTTATCGAAATTAATACGACTCACTATAGGGAGAC
CCAAGCTGGCTAGACACCATGGCCAGCAAAGGAGAAGAACTTTTCACTGGAGTTGTCCCAATTCTTGTTG
AATTAGATGGTGATGTTAATGGGCACAAATTTTCTGTCAGTGGAGAGGGTGAAGGTGATGCTACATACGG
AAAGCTTACCCTTAAATTTATTTGCACTACTGGAAAACTACCTGTTCCATGGCCAACACTTGTCACTACT
TTCTCTTATGGTGTTCAATGCTTTTCCCGTTATCCGGATCATATGAAACGGCATGACTTTTTCAAGAGTG
CCATGCCCGAAGGTTATGTACAGGAACGCACTATATCTTTCAAAGATGACGGGAACTACAAGACGCGTGC
TGAAGTCAAGTTTGAAGGTGATACCCTTGTTAATCGTATCGAGTTAAAAGGTATTGATTTTAAAGAAGAT
GGAAACATTCTCGGACACAAACTCGAGTACAACTATAACTCACACAATGTATACATCACGGCAGACAAAC
AAAAGAATGGAATCAAAGCTAACTTCAAAATTCGCCACAACATTGAAGATGGATCCGTTCAACTAGCAGA
CCATTATCAACAAAATACTCCAATTGGCGATGGCCCTGTCCTTTTACCAGACAACCATTACCTGTCGACA
CAATCTGCCCTTTCGAAAGATCCCAACGAAAAGCGTGACCACATGGTCCTTCTTGAGTTTGTAACTGCTG
CTGGGATTACACATGGCATGGATGAGCTCTACAAAAGCGGTTCCGGACCGGATCAAACAAGTTTGTACAA
AAAAGCAGGCTCCGAATTCGCCCTTATGGCTAGTGGCAGCTGTCAGGGGTGCGAAGAGGACGAGGAAACT
CTGAAGAAGTTGATAGTCAGGCTGAACAATGTCCAGGAAGGAAAACAGATAGAAACGCTGGTCCAAATCC
TGGAGGATCTGCTGGTGTTCACGTACTCCGAGCACGCCTCCAAGTTATTTCAAGGCAAAAATATCCATGT
GCCTCTGTTGATCGTCTTGGACTCCTATATGAGAGTCGCGAGTGTGCAGCAGGTGGGTTGGTCACTTCTG
TGCAAATTAATAGAAGTCTGTCCAGGTACAATGCAAAGCTTAATGGGACCCCAGGATGTTGGAAATGATT
GGGAAGTCCTTGGTGTTCACCAATTGATTCTTAAAATGCTAACAGTTCATAATGCCAGTGTAAACTTGTC
AGTGATTGGACTGAAGACCTTAGATCTCCTCCTAACTTCAGGTAAAATCACCTTGCTGATATTGGATGAA
GAAAGTGATATTTTCATGTTAATTTTTGATGCCATGCACTCATTTCCAGCCAATGATGAAGTCCAGAAAC
TTGGATGCAAAGCTTTACATGTGCTGTTTGAGAGAGTCTCAGAGGAGCAACTGACTGAATTTGTTGAGAA
CAAAGATTATATGATATTGTTAAGTGCGTTAACAAATTTTAAAGATGAAGAGGAAATTGTGCTTCATGTG
CTGCATTGTTTACATTCCCTAGCGATTCCTTGCAATAATGTGGAAGTCCTCATGAGTGGCAATGTCAGGT
GTTATAATATTGTGGTGGAAGCTATGAAAGCATTCCCTATGAGTGAAAGAATTCAAGAAGTGAGTTGCTG
TTTGCTCCATAGGCTTACATTAGGTAATTTTTTCAATATCCTGGTATTAAACGAAGTCCATGAGTTTGTG
GTGAAAGCTGTGCAGCAGTACCCAGAGAATGCAGCATTGCAGATCTCAGCGCTCAGCTGTTTGGCCCTCC
TCACTGAGACTATTTTCTTAAATCAAGATTTAGAGGAAAAGAATGAGAATCAAGAGAATGATGATGAGGG
GGAAGAAGATAAATTGTTTTGGCTGGAAGCCTGTTACAAAGCATTAACGTGGCATAGAAAGAACAAGCAC
GTGCAGGAGGCCGCATGCTGGGCACTAAATAATCTCCTTATGTACCAAAACAGTTTACATGAGAAGATTG
GAGATGAAGATGGCCATTTCCCAGCTCATAGGGAAGTGATGCTCTCCATGCTGATGCATTCTTCATCAAA
GGAAGTTTTCCAGGCATCTGCGAATGCATTGTCAACTCTCTTAGAACAAAATGTTAATTTCAGAAAAATA
CTGTTATCAAAAGGAATACACCTGAATGTTTTGGAGTTAATGCAGAAGCATATACATTCTCCCGAAGTGG
CTGAAAGTGGCTGTAAAATGCTAAATCATCTTTTTGAAGGAAGCAACACTTCCCTGGATATAATGGCAGC
AGTGGTCCCCAAAATACTAACAGTTATGAAACGTCATGAGACATCATTACCAGTGCAGCTGGAGGCGCTT
CGAGCTATTTTACATTTTATAGTGCCTGGCATGCCAGAAGAATCCAGGGAGGATACAGAATTTCATCATA
AGCTAAATATGGTTAAAAAACAGTGTTTCAAGAATGATATTCACAAACTGGTCCTAGCAGCTTTGAACAG
GTTCATTGGAAATCCTGGGATTCAGAAATGTGGATTAAAAGTAATTTCTTCTATTGTACATTTTCCTGAT
GCATTAGAGATGTTATCCCTGGAAGGTGCTATGGATTCAGTGCTTCACACACTGCAGATGTATCCAGATG
ACCAAGAAATTCAGTGTCTGGGTTTAAGTCTTATAGGATACTTGATTACAAAGAAGAATGTGTTCATAGG
AACTGGACATCTGCTGGCAAAAATTCTGGTTTCCAGCTTATACCGATTTAAGGATGTTGCTGAAATACAG
ACTAAAGGATTTCAGACAATCTTAGCAATCCTCAAATTGTCAGCATCTTTTTCTAAGCTGCTGGTGCATC
ATTCATTTGACTTAGTAATATTCCATCAAATGTCTTCCAATATCATGGAACAAAAGGATCAACAGTTTCT
AAACCTCTGTTGCAAGTGTTTTGCAAAAGTAGCTATGGATGATTACTTAAAAAATGTGATGCTAGAGAGA
GCGTGTGATCAGAATAACAGCATCATGGTTGAATGCTTGCTTCTATTGGGAGCAGATGCCAATCAAGCAA
AGGAGGGATCTTCTTTAATTTGTCAGGTATGTGAGAAAGAGAGCAGTCCCAAATTGGTGGAACTCTTACT
GAATAGTGGATCTCGTGAACAAGATGTACGAAAAGCGTTGACGATAAGCATTGGGAAAGGTGACAGCCAG
ATCATCAGCTTGCTCTTAAGGAGGCTGGCCCTGGATGTTGCCAACAATAGCATTTGCCTTGGAGGATTTT
GTATAGGAAAAGTTGAACCTTCTTGGCTTGGTCCTTTATTTCCAGATAAGACTTCTAATTTAAGGAAACA
AACAAATATAGCATCTACACTAGCAAGAATGGTGATCAGATATCAGATGAAAAGTGCTGTGGAAGAAGGA
ACAGCCTCAGGCAGCGATGGAAATTTTTCTGAAGATGTGCTGTCTAAATTTGATGAATGGACCTTTATTC
CTGACTCTTCTATGGACAGTGTGTTTGCTCAAAGTGATGACCTGGATAGTGAAGGAAGTGAAGGCTCATT
TCTTGTGAAAAAGAAATCTAATTCAATTAGTGTAGGAGAATTTTACCGAGATGCCGTATTACAGCGTTGC
TCACCAAATTTGCAAAGACATTCCAATTCCTTGGGGCCCATTTTTGATCATGAAGATTTACTGAAGCGAA
AAAGAAAAATATTATCTTCAGATGATTCACTCAGGTCATCAAAACTTCAATCCCATATGAGGCATTCAGA
CAGCATTTCTTCTCTGGCTTCTGAGAGAGAATATATTACATCACTAGACCTTTCAGCAAATGAACTAAGA
GATATTGATGCCCTAAGCCAGAAATGCTGTATAAGTGTTCATTTGGAGCATCTTGAAAAGCTGGAGCTTC
ACCAGAATGCACTCACGAGCTTTCCACAACAGCTATGTGAAACTCTGAAGAGTTTGACACATTTGGACTT
GCACAGTAATAAATTTACATCATTTCCTTCTTATTTGTTGAAAATGAGTTGTATTGCTAATCTTGATGTC
TCTCGAAATGACATTGGACCCTCAGTGGTTTTAGATCCTACAGTGAAATGTCCAACTCTGAAACAGTTTA
ACCTGTCATATAACCAGCTGTCTTTTGTACCTGAGAACCTCACTGATGTGGTAGAGAAACTGGAGCAGCT
CATTTTAGAAGGAAATAAAATATCAGGGATATGCTCCCCCTTGAGACTGAAGGAACTGAAGATTTTAAAC
CTTAGTAAGAACCACATTTCATCCCTATCAGAGAACTTTCTTGAGGCTTGTCCTAAAGTGGAGAGTTTCA
GTGCCAGAATGAATTTTCTTGCTGCTATGCCTTTCTTGCCTCCTTCTATGACAATCCTAAAATTATCTCA
GAACAAATTTTCCTGTATTCCAGAAGCAATTTTAAATCTTCCACACTTGCGGTCTTTAGATATGAGCAGC
AATGATATTCAGTACCTACCAGGTCCCGCACACTGGAAATCTTTGAACTTAAGGGAACTCTTATTTAGCC
ATAATCAGATCAGCATCTTGGACTTGAGTGAAAAAGCATATTTATGGTCTAGAGTAGAGAAACTGCATCT
TTCTCACAATAAACTGAAAGAGATTCCTCCTGAGATTGGCTGTCTTGAAAATCTGACATCTCTGGATGTC
AGTTACAACTTGGAACTAAGATCCTTTCCCAATGAAATGGGGAAATTAAGCAAAATATGGGATCTTCCTT
TGGATGAACTGCATCTTAACTTTGATTTTAAACATATAGGATGTAAAGCCAAAGACATCATAAGGTTTCT
TCAACAGCGATTAAAAAAGGCTGTGCCTTATAACCGAATGAAACTTATGATTGTGGGAAATACTGGGAGT
GGTAAAACCACCTTATTGCAGCAATTAATGAAAACCAAGAAATCAGATCTTGGAATGCAAAGTGCCACAG
TTGGCATAGATGTGAAAGACTGGCCTATCCAAATAAGAGACAAAAGAAAGAGAGATCTCGTCCTAAATGT
GTGGGATTTTGCAGGTCGTGAGGAATTCTATAGTACTCATCCCCATTTTATGACGCAGCGAGCATTGTAC
CTTGCTGTCTATGACCTCAGCAAGGGACAGGCTGAAGTTGATGCCATGAAGCCTTGGCTCTTCAATATAA
AGGCTCGCGCTTCTTCTTCCCCTGTGATTCTCGTTGGCACACATTTGGATGTTTCTGATGAGAAGCAACG
CAAAGCCTGCATGAGTAAAATCACCAAGGAACTCCTGAATAAGCGAGGGTTCCCTGCCATACGAGATTAC
CACTTTGTGAATGCCACCGAGGAATCTGATGCTTTGGCAAAACTTCGGAAAACCATCATAAACGAGAGCC
TTAATTTCAAGATCCGAGATCAGCTTGTTGTTGGACAGCTGATTCCAGACTGCTATGTAGAACTTGAAAA
AATCATTTTATCGGAGCGTAAAAATGTGCCAATTGAATTTCCCGTAATTGACCGGAAACGATTATTACAA
CTAGTGAGAGAAAATCAGCTGCAGTTAGATGAAAATGAGCTTCCTCACGCAGTTCACTTTCTAAATGAAT
CAGGAGTCCTTCTTCATTTTCAAGACCCAGCACTGCAGTTAAGTGACTTGTACTTTGTGGAACCCAAGTG
GCTTTGTAAAATCATGGCACAGATTTTGACAGTGAAAGTGGAAGGTTGTCCAAAACACCCTAAGGGAATT
ATTTCGCGTAGAGATGTGGAAAAATTTCTTTCAAAAAAAAGGAAATTTCCAAAGAACTACATGTCACAGT
ATTTTAAGCTCCTAGAAAAATTCCAGATTGCTTTGCCAATAGGAGAAGAATATTTGCTGGTTCCAAGCAG
TTTGTCTGACCACAGGCCTGTGATAGAGCTTCCCCATTGTGAGAACTCTGAAATTATCATCCGACTATAT
GAAATGCCTTATTTTCCAATGGGATTTTGGTCAAGATTAATCAATCGATTACTTGAGATTTCACCTTACA
TGCTTTCAGGGAGAGAACGAGCACTTCGCCCAAACAGAATGTATTGGCGACAAGGCATTTACTTAAATTG
GTCTCCTGAAGCTTATTGTCTGGTAGGATCTGAAGTCTTAGACAATCATCCAGAGAGTTTCTTAAAAATT
ACAGTTCCTTCTTGTAGAAAAGGCTGTATTCTTTTGGGCCAAGTTGTGGACCACATTGATTCTCTCATGG
AAGAATGGTTTCCTGGGTTGCTGGAGATTGATATTTGTGGTGAAGGAGAAACTCTGTTGAAGAAATGGGC
ATTATATAGTTTTAATGATGGCGAAGAACATCAAAAAATCTTACTTGATGACTTGATGAAGAAAGCAGAG
GAAGGAGATCTCTTAGTAAATCCAGATCAACCAAGGCTCACCATTCCAATATCTCAGATTGCCCCTGACT
TGATTTTGGCTGACCTGCCTAGAAATATTATGTTGAATAATGATGAGTTGGAATTTGAACAAGCTCCAGA
GTTTCTCCTAGGTGATGGCAGTTTTGGATCAGTTTACCGAGCAGCCTATGAAGGAGAAGAAGTGGCTGTG
AAGATTTTTAATAAACATACATCACTCAGGCTGTTAAGACAAGAGCTTGTGGTGCTTTGCCACCTCCACC
ACCCCAGTTTGATATCTTTGCTGGCAGCTGGGATTCGTCCCCGGATGTTGGTGATGGAGTTAGCCTCCAA
GGGTTCCTTGGATCGCCTGCTTCAGCAGGACAAAGCCAGCCTCACTAGAACCCTACAGCACAGGATCGCA
CTCCACGTAGCTGATGGTTTGAGATACCTCCACTCAGCCATGATTATATACCGAGACCTGAAACCCCACA
ATGTGCTGCTTTTCACACTGTATCCCAATGCTGCCATCATCGCAAAGATTGCTGACTACAGCATTGCTCA
GTACTGCTGTAGAATGGGGATAAAAACATCAGAGGGCACACCAGGGTTTCGTGCACCTGAAGTTGCCAGA
GGAAATGTCATTTATAACCAACAGGCTGATGTTTATTCATTTGGTTTACTACTCTATGACATTTTGACAA
CTGGAGGTAGAATAGTAGAGGGTTTGAAGTTTCCAAATGAGTTTGATGAATTAGAAATACAAGGAAAATT
ACCTGATCCAGTTAAAGAATATGGTTGTGCCCCATGGCCTATGGTTGAGAAATTAATTAAACAGTGTTTG
AAAGAAAATCCTCAAGAAAGGCCTACTTCTGCCCAGGTCTTTGACATTTTGAATTCAGCTGAATTAGTCT
GTCTGACGAGACGCATTTTATTACCTAAAAACGTAATTGTTGAATGCATGGTTGCTACACATCACAACAG
CAGGAATGCAAGCATTTGGCTGGGCTGTGGGCACACCGACAGAGGACAGCTCTCATTTCTTGACTTAAAT
ACTGAAGGATACACTTCTGAGGAAGTTGCTGATAGTAGAATATTGTGCTTAGCCTTGGTGCATCTTCCTG
TTGAAAAGGAAAGCTGGATTGTGTCTGGGACACAGTCTGGTACTCTCCTGGTCATCAATACCGAAGATGG
GAAAAAGAGACATACCCTAGAAAAGATGACTGATTCTGTCACTTGTTTGTATTGCAATTCCTTTTCCAAG
CAAAGCAAACAAAAAAATTTTCTTTTGGTTGGAACCGCTGATGGCAAGTTAGCAATTTTTGAAGATAAGA
CTGTTAAGCTTAAAGGAGCTGCTCCTTTGAAGATACTAAATATAGGAAATGTCAGTACTCCATTGATGTG
TTTGAGTGAATCCACAAATTCAACGGAAAGAAATGTAATGTGGGGAGGATGTGGCACAAAGATTTTCTCC
TTTTCTAATGATTTCACCATTCAGAAACTCATTGAGACAAGAACAAGCCAACTGTTTTCTTATGCAGCTT
TCAGTGATTCCAACATCATAACAGTGGTGGTAGACACTGCTCTCTATATTGCTAAGCAAAATAGCCCTGT
TGTGGAAGTGTGGGATAAGAAAACTGAAAAACTCTGTGGACTAATAGACTGCGTGCACTTTTTAAGGGAG
GTAATGGTAAAAGAAAACAAGGAATCAAAACACAAAATGTCTTATTCTGGGAGAGTGAAAACCCTCTGCC
TTCAGAAGAACACTGCTCTTTGGATAGGAACTGGAGGAGGCCATATTTTACTCCTGGATCTTTCAACTCG
TCGACTTATACGTGTAATTTACAACTTTTGTAATTCGGTCAGAGTCATGATGACAGCACAGCTAGGAAGC
CTTAAAAATGTCATGCTGGTATTGGGCTACAACCGGAAAAATACTGAAGGTACACAAAAGCAGAAAGAGA
TACAATCTTGCTTGACCGTTTGGGACATCAATCTTCCACATGAAGTGCAAAATTTAGAAAAACACATTGA
AG
