>Addgene plasmid #25045 | pDEST53-LRRK2-G2019S | addgene partial sequence | sequence record 31014 | 25045 with hLRRK2-Fwd3 5'-TGGCTGACCTGCCTAGAAAT
CTCCAGAGTTTCTCCTAGGTGATGGCAGTTTTGGATCAGTTTACCGAGCAGCCTATGAAGGAGAAGAAGT
GGCTGTGAAGATTTTTAATAAACATACATCACTCAGGCTGTTAAGACAAGAGCTTGTGGTGCTTTGCCAC
CTCCACCACCCCAGTTTGATATCTTTGCTGGCAGCTGGGATTCGTCCCCGGATGTTGGTGATGGAGTTAG
CCTCCAAGGGTTCCTTGGATCGCCTGCTTCAGCAGGACAAAGCCAGCCTCACTAGAACCCTACAGCACAG
GATCGCACTCCACGTAGCTGATGGTTTGAGATACCTCCACTCAGCCATGATTATATACCGAGACCTGAAA
CCCCACAATGTGCTGCTTTTCACACTGTATCCCAATGCTGCCATCATCGCAAAGATTGCTGACTACAGCA
TTGCTCAGTACTGCTGTAGAATGGGGATAAAAACATCAGAGGGCACACCAGGGTTTCGTGCACCTGAAGT
TGCCAGAGGAAATGTCATTTATAACCAACAGGCTGATGTTTATTCATTTGGTTTACTACTCTATGACATT
TTGACAACTGGAGGTAGAATAGTAGAGGGTTTGAAGTTTCCAAATGAGTTTGATGAATTAGAAATACAAG
GAAAATTACCTGATCCAGTTAAAGAATATGGTTGTGCCCCATGGCCTATGGTTGAGAAATTAATTAAACA
GTGTTTGAAAGAAAATCCTCAAGAAAGGCCTACTTCTGCCCAGGTCTTTGACATTTTGAATTCAGCTGAA
TTAGTCTGTCTGACGAGACGCATTTTATTACCTAAAAACGTAATTGTTGAATGCATGGTTGCTACACATC
ACAACAGCAGGAATGCAAGCATTTGGCTGGGCTGTGGGCACACCGACAGAGGACAGCTC
