>Addgene plasmid #25045 | pDEST53-LRRK2-G2019S | addgene partial sequence | sequence record 31015 | 25045 with CMV-F
GCAGAGCTCTCTGGCTAACTAGAGAACCCACTGCTTACTGGCTTATCGAAATTAATACGACTCACTATAG
GGAGACCCAAGCTGGCTAGACACCATGGCCAGCAAAGGAGAAGAACTTTTCACTGGAGTTGTCCCAATTC
TTGTTGAATTAGATGGTGATGTTAATGGGCACAAATTTTCTGTCAGTGGAGAGGGTGAAGGTGATGCTAC
ATACGGAAAGCTTACCCTTAAATTTATTTGCACTACTGGAAAACTACCTGTTCCATGGCCAACACTTGTC
ACTACTTTCTCTTATGGTGTTCAATGCTTTTCCCGTTATCCGGATCATATGAAACGGCATGACTTTTTCA
AGAGTGCCATGCCCGAAGGTTATGTACAGGAACGCACTATATCTTTCAAAGATGACGGGAACTACAAGAC
GCGTGCTGAAGTCAAGTTTGAAGGTGATACCCTTGTTAATCGTATCGAGTTAAAAGGTATTGATTTTAAA
GAAGATGGAAACATTCTCGGACACAAACTCGAGTACAACTATAACTCACACAATGTATACATCACGGCAG
ACAAACAAAAGAATGGAATCAAAGCTAACTTCAAAATTCGCCACAACATTGAAGATGGATCCGTTCAACT
AGCAGACCATTATCAACAAAATACTCCAATTGGCGATGGCCCTGTCCTTTTACCAGACAACCATTACCTG
TCGACACAATCTGCCCTTTCGAAAGATCCCAACGAAAAGCGTGACCACATGGTCCTTCTTGAGTTTGTAA
CTGCTGCTGGGATTACACATGGCATGGATGAGCTCTACAAAAGCGGTTCCGGACCGGATCAAACAAGTTT
GTACAAAAAAGCAGGCTCCGAATTCGCCCTTATGGCTAGTGGCAGCTGTCAGGGGTGCGAAGAGGACAGA
