>Addgene plasmid #25045 | pDEST53-LRRK2-G2019S | addgene partial sequence | sequence record 126628 | GFP-F 5'-GGTCCTTCTTGAGTTTGTAAC-3'
TCTACAAAGCGGTTCCGGACCGGATCAAACAAGTTTGTACAAAAAAGCAGGCTCCGAATTCGCCCTTATG
GCTAGTGGCAGCTGTCAGGGGTGCGAAGAGGACGAGGAAACTCTGAAGAAGTTGATAGTCAGGCTGAACA
ATGTCCAGGAAGGAAAACAGATAGAAACGCTGGTCCAAATCCTGGAGGATCTGCTGGTGTTCACGTACTC
CGAGCACGCCTCCAAGTTATTTCAAGGCAAAAATATCCATGTGCCTCTGTTGATCGTCTTGGACTCCTAT
ATGAGAGTCGCGAGTGTGCAGCAGGTGGGTTGGTCACTTCTGTGCAAATTAATAGAAGTCTGTCCAGGTA
CAATGCAAAGCTTAATGGGACCCCAGGATGTTGGAAATGATTGGGAAGTCCTTGGTGTTCACCAATTGAT
TCTTAAAATGCTAACAGTTCATAATGCCAGTGTAAACTTGTCAGTGATTGGACTGAAGACCTTAGATCTC
CTCCTAACTTCAGGTAAAATCACCTTGCTGATATTGGATGAAGAAAGTGATATTTTCATGTTAATTTTTG
ATGCCATGCACTCATTTCCAGCCAATGATGAAGTCCAGAAACTTGGATGCAAAGCTTTACATGTGCTGTT
TGAGAGAGTCTCAGAGGAGCAACTGACTGAATTTGTTGAGAACAAAGATTATATGATATTGTTAAGTGCG
TTAACAAATTTTAAAGATGAAGAGGAAATTGTGCTTCATGTGCTGCATTGTTTACATTCCCTAGCGATTC
CTTGCAATAATGTGGAAGTCCTCATGAGTGGCAATGTCAGGTGTTATAATATTGTGGTGGAAGCTATGAA
AGCATTCCCTATGAGTG
