>Addgene plasmid #25045 | pDEST53-LRRK2-G2019S | addgene partial sequence | sequence record 126634 | BGH-rev 5'-TAGAAGGCACAGTCGAGG-3'
TATCACCACTTTGTACAAGAAAGCTGGGTCGAATTCGCCCTTCTCTCTTACTCAACAGATGTTCGTCTCA
TTTTTTCAGCTAATTCTTTTCTCACTTCAATGTGTTTTTCTAAATTTTGCACTTCATGTGGAAGATTGAT
GTCCCAAACGGTCAAGCAAGATTGTATCTCTTTCTGCTTTTGTGTACCTTCAGTATTTTTCCGGTTGTAG
CCCAATACCAGCATGACATTTTTAAGGCTTCCTAGCTGTGCTGTCATCATGACTCTGACCGAATTACAAA
AGTTGTAAATTACACGTATAAGTCGACGAGTTGAAAGATCCAGGAGTAAAATATGGCCTCCTCCAGTTCC
TATCCAAAGAGCAGTGTTCTTCTGAAGGCAGAGGGTTTTCACTCTCCCAGAATAAGACATTTTGTGTTTT
GATTCCTTGTTTTCTTTTACCATTACCTCCCTTAAAAAGTGCACGCAGTCTATTAGTCCACAGAGTTTTT
CAGTTTTCTTATCCCACACTTCCACAACAGGGCTATTTTGCTTAGCAATATAGAGAGCAGTGTCTACCAC
CACTGTTATGATGTTGGAATCACTGAAAGCTGCATAAGAAAACAGTTGGCTTGTTCTTGTCTCAATGAGT
TTCTGAATGGTGAAATCATTAGAAAAGGAGAAAATCTTTGTGCCACATCCTCCCCACATTACATTTCTTT
CCGTTGAATTTGTGGATTCACTCAAACACATCAATGGAGTACTGACATTTCCTATATTTAGTATCTTCAA
AGGAGCAGCTCCTTTAAGCTTAACAGTCTT
